>Addgene plasmid #200205 | Halo-H1DBD-H2 | addgene full sequence | sequence record 393092 | Addgene NGS Result
ACCCACGCTCACCGGCTCCAGATTTATCAGCAATAAACCAGCCAGCCGGAAGGGCCGAGCGCAGAAGTGG
TCCTGCAACTTTATCCGCCTCCATCCAGTCTATTAATTGTTGCCGGGAAGCTAGAGTAAGTAGTTCGCCA
GTTAATAGTTTGCGCAACGTTGTTGCCATTGCTACAGGCATCGTGGTGTCACGCTCGTCGTTTGGTATGG
CTTCATTCAGCTCCGGTTCCCAACGATCAAGGCGAGTTACATGATCCCCCATGTTGTGCAAAAAAGCGGT
TAGCTCCTTCGGTCCTCCGATCGTTGTCAGAAGTAAGTTGGCCGCAGTGTTATCACTCATGGTTATGGCA
GCACTGCATAATTCTCTTACTGTCATGCCATCCGTAAGATGCTTTTCTGTGACTGGTGAGTACTCAACCA
AGTCATTCTGAGAATAGTGTATGCGGCGACCGAGTTGCTCTTGCCCGGCGTCAATACGGGATAATACCGC
GCCACATAGCAGAACTTTAAAAGTGCTCATCATTGGAAAACGTTCTTCGGGGCGAAAACTCTCAAGGATC
TTACCGCTGTTGAGATCCAGTTCGATGTAACCCACTCGTGCACCCAACTGATCTTCAGCATCTTTTACTT
TCACCAGCGTTTCTGGGTGAGCAAAAACAGGAAGGCAAAATGCCGCAAAAAAGGGAATAAGGGCGACACG
GAAATGTTGAATACTCATACTCTTCCTTTTTCAATATTATTGAAGCATTTATCAGGGTTATTGTCTCATG
AGCGGATACATATTTGAATGTATTTAGAAAAATAAACAAATAGGGGTTCCGCGCACATTTCCCCGAAAAG
TGCCACCTAAATTGTAAGCGTTAATATTTTGTTAAAATTCGCGTTAAATTTTTGTTAAATCAGCTCATTT
TTTAACCAATAGGCCGAAATCGGCAAAATCCCTTATAAATCAAAAGAATAGACCGAGATAGGGT
[37 nt withheld, positions 975-1011]
AAAGAACGTGGACTCCAACGTCAAAGG
[49 nt withheld, positions 1039-1087]
T
[91 nt withheld, positions 1089-1179]
G
[124 nt withheld, positions 1181-1304]
CCCATTCGCCATTCAGGCTGCGCAACTGTTGGGAAGGGCGATCGGTGCGGGCCTCTTCGCTATTACGCCA
GCTGGCGAAAGGGGGATGTGCTGCAAGGCGATTAAGTTGGGTAACGCCAGGGTTTTCCCAGTCACGACGT
TGTAAAACGACGGCCAGTGAGCGCGCCTCGTTCATTCACGTTTTTGAACCCGTGGAGGACGGGCAGACTC
GCGGTGCAAATGTGTTTTACAGCGTGATGGAGCAGATGAAGATGCTCGACACGCTGCAGAACACGCAGCT
AGATTAACCCTAGAAAGATAATCATATTGTGACGTACGTTAAAGATAATCATGTGTAAAATTGACGCATG
TGTTTTATCGGTCTGTATATCGAGGTTTATTTATTAATTTGAATAGATATTAAGTTTTATTATATTTACA
CTTACATACTAATAATAAATTCAACAAACAATTTATTTATGTTTATTTATTTATTAAAAAAAACAAAAAC
TCAAAATTTCTTCTATAAAGTAACAAAACTTTTATGAGGGACAGCCCCCCCCCAAAGCCCCCAGGGATGT
AATTACGTCCCTCCCCCGCTAGGGGGCAGCAGCGAGCCGCCCGGGGCTCCGCTCCGGTCCGGCGCTCCCC
CCGCATCCCCGAGCCGGCAGCGTGCGGGGACAGCCCGGGCACGGGGAAGGTGGCACGGGATCGCTTTCCT
CTGAACGCTTCTCGCTGCTCTTTGAGCCTGCAGACACCTGGGGGGATACGGGGAAAAGGCCTCCACGGCC
AAGGATCTGCGATCGCTCCGGTGCCCGTCAGTGGGCAGAGCGCACATCGCCCACAGTCCCCGAGAAGTTG
GGGGGAGGGGTCGGCAATTGAACGGGTGCCTAGAGAAGGTGCGCGGGGTAAACTGGGAAAGTGATGTCGT
GTACTGGCTCCGCCTTTTTCCCGAGGGTGGGGGAGAACCGTATATAAGTGCAGTAGTCGCCGTGAACGTT
CTTTTTCGCAACGGGTTTGCCGCCAGAACACAGCTGAAGCTTCGAGGGGCTCGCATCTCTCCTTCACGCG
CCCGCCGCCCTACCTGAGGCCGCCATCCACGCCGGTTGAGTCGCGTTCTGCCGCCTCCCGCCTGTGGTGC
CTCCTGAACTGCGTCCGCCGTCTAGGTAAGTTTAAAGCTCAGGTCGAGACCGGGCCTTTGTCCGGCGCTC
CCTTGGAGCCTACCTAGACTCAGCCGGCTCTCCACGCTTTGCCTGACCCTGCTTGCTCAACTCTACGTCT
TTGTTTCGTTTTCTGTTCTGCGCCGTTACAGATCCAAGCTGTGACCGGCGCCTACTCTAGCCACCATGGA
CTACAAAGACCATGACGGTGATTATAAAGATCATGACATCGATTACAAGGATGACGATGACAAGCTTGGC
TCCATGGCAGAAATCGGTACTGGCTTTCCATTCGACCCCCATTATGTGGAAGTCCTGGGCGAGCGCATGC
ACTACGTCGATGTTGGTCCGCGCGATGGCACCCCTGTGCTGTTCCTGCACGGTAACCCGACCTCCTCCTA
CGTGTGGCGCAACATCATCCCGCATGTTGCACCGACCCATCGCTGCATTGCTCCAGACCTGATCGGTATG
GGCAAATCCGACAAACCAGACCTGGGTTATTTCTTCGACGACCACGTCCGCTTCATGGATGCCTTCATCG
AAGCCCTGGGTCTGGAAGAGGTCGTCCTGGTCATTCACGACTGGGGCTCCGCTCTGGGTTTCCACTGGGC
CAAGCGCAATCCAGAGCGCGTCAAAGGTATTGCATTTATGGAGTTCATCCGCCCTATCCCGACCTGGGAC
GAATGGCCAGAATTTGCCCGCGAGACCTTCCAGGCCTTCCGCACCACCGACGTCGGCCGCAAGCTGATCA
TCGATCAGAACGTTTTTATCGAGGGTACGCTGCCGATGGGTGTCGTCCGCCCGCTGACTGAAGTCGAGAT
GGACCATTACCGCGAGCCGTTCCTGAATCCTGTTGACCGCGAGCCACTGTGGCGCTTCCCAAACGAGCTG
CCAATCGCCGGTGAGCCAGCGAACATCGTCGCGCTGGTCGAAGAATACATGGACTGGCTGCACCAGTCCC
CTGTCCCGAAGCTGCTGTTCTGGGGCACCCCAGGCGTTCTGATCCCACCGGCCGAAGCCGCTCGCCTGGC
CAAAAGCCTGCCTAACTGCAAGGCTGTGGACATCGGCCCGGGTCTGAATCTGCTGCAAGAAGACAACCCG
GACCTGATCGGCAGCGAGATCGCGCGCTGGCTGTCGACGCTCGAGATTTCCGGCGAGCCAACCACTGAGG
ATCTGTACTTTCAGAGCGATAACTCTAGAATGGATCTGGCCGTGGGCCCCGGTGCAGCGGGGCCCAGCAA
CGTCCCGGCCTTCCTAACCAAGCTGTGGACCCTCGTGAGCGACCCGGACACAGACGCGCTCATCTGCTGG
AGCCCGAGTGGGAACAGCTTCCACGTGTTTGACCAGGGCCAGTTTGCCAAGGAGGTGCTGCCCAAGTACT
TCAAGCACAACAACATGGCTAGCTTCGTGCGGCAGCTCAACATGTATGGCTTCCGAAAAGTAGTCCACAT
TGAGCAGGGTGGCCTGGTCAAGCCTGAGAGAGATGACACCGAGTTCCAGCATCCTTGTTTCTTGCGTGGA
CAGGAACAGCTCCTTGAGAACATCAAGAGGAAAGTGACCAGCGTGTCCACCCTGAAGAGTGAGGACATAA
AAATACGCCAGGAAGATTTAACAAAAATTATTAGTAGTGCTCAGAAGGTTCAAATAAAACAAGAAACTAT
TGAGTCCAGGCTTTCAGAATTAAAAAGTGAGAATGAATCCCTTTGGAAGGAGGTGTCAGAACTAAGAGCA
AAGCATGCCCAGCAGCAACAAGTTATTCGGAAGATTGTCCAGTTTATTGTTACATTGGTTCAGAATAATC
AACTTGTGAGTTTAAAACGTAAAAGGCCTCTACTTCTAAACACAAATGGAGCCCCAAAGAAGAATCTATA
TCAGCACATAGTCAAAGAACCAACTGATAATCACCATCATAAAGTTCCACACAGCAGGACTGAAGGTTTA
AAGTCAAGAGAACGGATTTCAGATGACATAATTATTTATGATGTTACTGACGATAATGTGGATGAAGAAA
ATATTCCAGTTATTCCAGAAACAAATGAGGATGTTGTAGTGGATTCCTCCAACCAGTATCCTGACATTGT
CATTGTTGAAGATGACAACGAGGATGAGTATGCTCCTGTCATTCAGAGTGGAGAGCAGAGTGAACCAGCC
AGAGAACCCTTACGTGTGGGGAGTGCTGGCAGCAGCAGCCCTCTCATGTCTAGTGCTGTCCAGCTAAACG
GCTCCTCCAGTCTGACCTCAGAAGACCCTGTGACCATGATGGACTCCATTCTGAATGACAACATTAACCT
GTTAGGAAAGGTTGAGCTGTTGGATTACCTTGACAGTATTGATTGCAGTTTAGAGGACTTCCAAGCTATG
CTCTCAGGAAGACAGTTTAGCATAGACCCAGATCTTCTGGTTGATTCTGAGAATAAGGGACTAGAAGCTA
CCAAGAGCAGTGTTGTTCAACATGTGTCAGAAGAGGGAAGAAAATCTAAATCCAAGCCAGACAAACAACT
TATCCAGTATACTGCCTTTCCACTTCTTGCATTCCTGGATGGGAACTCTGCATCTGCTATTGAACAGGGG
AGTACAACTGCATCGTCAGAAGTTGTGCCTTCTGTAGATAAACCCATAGAAGTCGATGAGCTCCTGGATA
GCAGCCTGGATCCAGAACCGACCCAGAGTAAGCTTGTCCGCCTGGAACCATTGACTGAAGCGGAAGCTAG
TGAAGCCACACTCTTCTATTTATGTGAACTTGCTCCTGCACCTCTGGATAGTGATATGCCGCTTTTAGAT
AGTTAAGCGGCCGCGCCCCTCTCCCTCCCCCCCCCCTAACGTTACTGGCCGAAGCCGCTTGGAATAAGGC
CGGTGTGCGTTTGTCTATATGTTATTTTCCACCATATTGCCGTCTTTTGGCAATGTGAGGGCCCGGAAAC
CTGGCCCTGTCTTCTTGACGAGCATTCCTAGGGGTCTTTCCCCTCTCGCCAAAGGAATGCAAGGTCTGTT
GAATGTCGTGAAGGAAGCAGTTCCTCTGGAAGCTTCTTGAAGACAAACAACGTCTGTAGCGACCCTTTGC
AGGCAGCGGAACCCCCCACCTGGCGACAGGTGCCTCTGCGGCCAAAAGCCACGTGTATAAGATACACCTG
CAAAGGCGGCACAACCCCAGTGCCACGTTGTGAGTTGGATAGTTGTGGAAAGAGTCAAATGGCTCTCCTC
AAGCGTATTCAACAAGGGGCTGAAGGATGCCCAGAAGGTACCCCATTGTATGGGATCTGATCTGGGGCCT
CGGTGCACATGCTTTACATGTGTTTAGTCGAGGTTAAAAAAACGTCTAGGCCCCCCGAACCACGGGGACG
TGGTTTTCCTTTGAAAAACACGATAATACCTCCGGAATGATTGAACAAGATGGATTGCACGCAGGTTCTC
CGGCCGCTTGGGTGGAGAGGCTATTCGGCTATGACTGGGCACAACAGACAATCGGCTGCTCTGATGCCGC
CGTGTTCCGGCTGTCAGCGCAGGGGCGCCCGGTTCTTTTTGTCAAGACCGACCTGTCCGGTGCCCTGAAT
GAACTGCAGGACGAGGCAGCGCGGCTATCGTGGCTGGCCGCGACGGGCGTTCCTTGCGCAGCTGTGCTCG
ACGTTGTCACTGAAGCGGGAAGGGACTGGCTGCTATTGGGCGAAGTGCCGGGGCAGGATCTCCTGTCATC
TCACCTTGCTCCTGCCGAGAAAGTATCCATCATGGCTGATGCAATGCGGCGGCTGCATACGCTTGATCCG
GCTACCTGCCCATTCGACCACCAAGCGAAACATCGCATCGAGCGAGCACGTACTCGGATGGAAGCCGGTC
TTGTCGATCAGGATGATCTGGACGAAGAGCATCAGGGGCTCGCGCCAGCCGAACTGTTCGCCAGGCTCAA
GGCGCGCATGCCCGACGGCGAGGATCTCGTCGTGACCCATGGCGATGCCTGCTTGCCGAATATCATGGTG
GAAAATGGCCGCTTTTCTGGATTCATCGACTGTGGCCGGCTGGGTGTGGCGGACCGCTATCAGGACATAG
CGTTGGCTACCCGTGATATTGCTGAAGAGCTTGGCGGCGAATGGGCTGACCGCTTCCTCGTGCTTTACGG
TATCGCCGCTCCCGATTCGCAGCGCATCGCCTTCTATCGCCTTCTTGACGAGTTCTTCTGAGTCGACAAT
CAACCTCTGGATTACAAAATTTGTGAAAGATTGACTGGTATTCTTAACTATGTTGCTCCTTTTACGCTAT
GTGGATACGCTGCTTTAATGCCTTTGTATCATGCGTTAACTAAACTTGTTTATTGCAGCTTATAATGGTT
ACAAATAAAGCAATAGCATCACAAATTTCACAAATAAAGCATTTTTTTCACTGCATTCTAGTTGTGGTTT
GTCCAAACTCATCAATGTATCTTATCATGTCTGGAATTGACTCAAATGATGTCAATTAGTCTATCAGAAG
CTCATCTGGTCTCCCTTCCGGGGGACAAGACATCCCTGTTTAATATTTAAACAGCAGTGTTCCCAAACTG
GGTTCTTATATCCCTTGCTCTGGTCAACCAGGTTGCAGGGTTTCCTGTCCTCACAGGAACGAAGTCCCTA
AAGAAACAGTGGCAGCCAGGTTTAGCCCCGGAATTGACTGGATTCCTTTTTTAGGGCCCATTGGTATGGC
TTTTTCCCCGTATCCCCCCAGGTGTCTGCAGGCTCAAAGAGCAGCGAGAAGCGTTCAGAGGAAAGCGATC
CCGTGCCACCTTCCCCGTGCCCGGGCTGTCCCCGCACGCTGCCGGCTCGGGGATGCGGGGGGAGCGCCGG
ACCGGAGCGGAGCCCCGGGCGGCTCGCTGCTGCCCCCTAGCGGGGGAGGGACGTAATTACATCCCTGGGG
GCTTTGGGGGGGGGCTGTCCCTGATATCTATAACAAGAAAATATATATATAATAAGTTATCACGTAAGTA
GAACATGAAATAACAATATAATTATCGTATGAGTTAAATCTTAAAAGTCACGTAAAAGATAATCATGCGT
CATTTTGACTCACGCGGTCGTTATAGTTCAAAATCAGTGACACTTACCGCATTGACAAGCACGCCTCACG
GGAGCTCCAAGCGGCGACTGAGATGTCCTAAATGCACAGCGACGGATTCGCGCTATTTAGAAAGAGAGAG
CAATATTTCAAGAATGCATGCGTCAATTTTACGCAGACTATCTTTCTAGGGTTAATCTAGCTGCATCAGG
ATCATATCGTCGGGTCTTTTTTCCGGCTCAGTCATCGCCCAAGCTGGCGCTATCTGGGCATCGGGGAGGA
AGAAGCCCGTGCCTTTTCCCGCGAGGTTGAAGCGGCATGGAAAGAGTTTGCCGAGGATGACTGCTGCTGC
ATTGACGTTGAGCGAAAACGCACGTTTACCATGATGATTCGGGAAGGTGTGGCCATGCACGCCTTTAACG
GTGAACTGTTCGTTCAGGCCACCTGGGATACCAGTTCGTCGCGGCTTTTCCGGACACAGTTCCGGATGGT
CAGCCCGAAGCGCATCAGCAACCCGAACAATACCGGCGACAGCCGGAACTGCCGTGCCGGTGTGCAGATT
AATGACAGCGGTGCGGCGCTGGGATATTACGTCAGCGAGGACGGGTATCCTGGCTGGATGCCGCAGAAAT
GGACATGGATACCCCGTGAGTTACCCGGCGGGCGCGCTTGGCGTAATCATGGTCATAGCTGTTTCCTGTG
TGAAATTGTTATCCGCTCACAATTCCACACAACATACGAGCCGGAAGCATAAAGTGTAAAGCCTGGGGTG
CCTAATGAGTGAGCTAACTCACATTAATTGCGTTGCGCTCACTGCCCGCTTTCCAGTCGGGAAACCTGTC
GTGCCAGCTGCATTAATGAATCGGCCAACGCGCGGGGAGAGGCGGTTTGCGTATTGGGCGCTCTTCCGCT
TCCTCGCTCACTGACTCGCTGCGCTCGGTCGTTCGGCTGCGGCGAGCGGTATCAGCTCACTCAAAGGCGG
TAATACGGTTATCCACAGAATCAGGGGATAACGCAGGAAAGAACATGTGAGCAAAAGGCCAGCAAAAGGC
CAGGAACCGTAAAAAGGCCGCGTTGCTGGCGTTTTTCCATAGGCTCCGCCCCCCTGACGAGCATCACAAA
AATCGACGCTCAAGTCAGAGGTGGCGAAACCCGACAGGACTATAAAGATACCAGGCGTTTCCCCCTGGAA
GCTCCCTCGTGCGCTCTCCTGTTCCGACCCTGCCGCTTACCGGATACCTGTCCGCCTTTCTCCCTTCGGG
AAGCGTGGCGCTTTCTCATAGCTCACGCTGTAGGTATCTCAGTTCGGTGTAGGTCGTTCGCTCCAAGCTG
GGCTGTGTGCACGAACCCCCCGTTCAGCCCGACCGCTGCGCCTTATCCGGTAACTATCGTCTTGAGTCCA
ACCCGGTAAGACACGACTTATCGCCACTGGCAGCAGCCACTGGTAACAGGATTAGCAGAGCGAGGTATGT
AGGCGGTGCTACAGAGTTCTTGAAGTGGTGGCCTAACTACGGCTACACTAGAAGAACAGTATTTGGTATC
TGCGCTCTGCTGAAGCCAGTTACCTTCGGAAAAAGAGTTGGTAGCTCTTGATCCGGCAAACAAACCACCG
CTGGTAGCGGTGGTTTTTTTGTTTGCAAGCAGCAGATTACGCGCAGAAAAAAAGGATCTCAAGAAGATCC
TTTGATCTTTTCTACGGGGTCTGACGCTCAGTGGAACGAAAACTCACGTTAAGGGATTTTGGTCATGAGA
TTATCAAAAAGGATCTTCACCTAGATCCTTTTAAATTAAAAATGAAGTTTTAAATCAATCTAAAGTATAT
ATGAGTAAACTTGGTCTGACAGTTACCAATGCTTAATCAGTGAGGCACCTATCTCAGCGATCTGTCTATT
TCGTTCATCCATAGTTGCCTGACTCCCCGTCGTGTAGATAACTACGATACGGGAGGGCTTACCATCTGGC
CCCAGTGCTGCAATGATACCGCGAG
Features (pLannotate 1.2.2; 22 found; start..end, strand, type, name):
    719..823     -  promoter       AmpR promoter: bla
    876..1304    -  rep_origin     f1 ori (sequence partly withheld): f1 bacteriophage origin of replication; arrow indicates direction of (+) strand synthesis
   1309..1464    -  CDS            lacZα (fragment): LacZα fragment of β-galactosidase; lacZ fragment
   1466..1585    +  CDS            B (fragment): PORTL_LAMBD - Experimental evidence at protein level: Swiss-Prot protein existence level 1. Forms the portal vertex of the capsid (PubMed:6228056, PubMed:6232391). This portal plays critical roles in head assembly, genome packaging, neck/tail attachment, and genome ejection (Probable). The portal protein multimerizes as a single ring-shaped homododecamer arranged around a central channel (PubMed:6232391). Binds to the terminase subunits to form the packaging machine (PubMed:7799432). From Escherichia phage lambda (Bacteriophage lambda).
   2107..2317    +  promoter       EF-1α core promoter: core promoter for human elongation factor EF-1α
   2330..2598    +  LTR            5' LTR (truncated): truncated 5' long terminal repeat (LTR) from human T-cell leukemia virus (HTLV) type 1
   2633..2698    +  CDS            3xFLAG: three tandem FLAG® epitope tags, followed by an enterokinase cleavage site
   2708..3598    +  CDS            HaloTag®: modified bacterial dehalogenase that forms covalent bonds with chloroalkane derivatives
   3611..3631    +  CDS            TEV site: tobacco etch virus (TEV) protease recognition and cleavage site
   3680..5227    +  CDS            HSF2: HSF2_HUMAN - Also known as HSTF2. Experimental evidence at protein level: Swiss-Prot protein existence level 1. DNA-binding protein that specifically binds heat shock promoter elements (HSE) and activates transcription. In higher eukaryotes, HSF is unable to bind to the HSE unless the cells are heat shocked. From Homo sapiens (Human).
   5240..5812    +  misc_feature   IRES: internal ribosome entry site (IRES) of the encephalomyocarditis virus (EMCV)
   5821..6615    +  CDS            NeoR/KanR: aminoglycoside phosphotransferase from Tn5; aph(3')-II (or nptII); confers resistance to neomycin, kanamycin, and G418 (Geneticin®)
   6622..6728    +  misc_feature   WPRE (fragment): woodchuck hepatitis virus posttranscriptional regulatory element
   6737..6858    +  polyA_signal   SV40 poly(A) signal: SV40 polyadenylation signal
   6876..6968    +  ncRNA          G-CSF SLDE: Accession: RF00183 - G-CSF factor stem-loop destabilising element (SLDE)
   7665..8132    +  CDS            B (fragment): PORTL_LAMBD - Experimental evidence at protein level: Swiss-Prot protein existence level 1. Forms the portal vertex of the capsid (PubMed:6228056, PubMed:6232391). This portal plays critical roles in head assembly, genome packaging, neck/tail attachment, and genome ejection (Probable). The portal protein multimerizes as a single ring-shaped homododecamer arranged around a central channel (PubMed:6232391). Binds to the terminase subunits to form the packaging machine (PubMed:7799432). From Escherichia phage lambda (Bacteriophage lambda).
   8170..8186    -  protein_bind   lac operator: The lac repressor binds to the lac operator to inhibit transcription in E. coli. This inhibition can be relieved by adding lactose or isopropyl-β-D-thiogalactopyranoside (IPTG). lac repressor encoded by lacI
   8194..8224    -  promoter       lac promoter: promoter for the E. coli lac operon
   8239..8260    -  protein_bind   CAP binding site: CAP binding activates transcription in the presence of cAMP. E. coli catabolite activator protein
   8273..8365    -  CDS            lacI (fragment): lac repressor; lacI; The lac repressor binds to the lac operator to inhibit transcription in E. coli. This inhibition can be relieved by adding lactose or isopropyl-β-D-thiogalactopyranoside (IPTG).
   8548..9136    -  rep_origin     ori: high-copy-number ColE1/pMB1/pBR322/pUC origin of replication
   9307..718     -  CDS            AmpR (across the origin): β-lactamase; bla; confers resistance to ampicillin, carbenicillin, and related antibiotics
