[The description below was written by a language model from this plasmid's Addgene catalogue record and pLannotate feature annotations shown in this document.]
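Description:
Halo-H1DBD-H2 is a 9.4 kb mammalian expression plasmid built by Gibson cloning into the TEV-Halo-1X-Flag backbone. It is propagated in E. coli as a high-copy plasmid through a ColE1/pUC-type origin and selected with ampicillin (AmpR/bla). An f1 origin and remnants of a lacZα/lac promoter cloning region are also present. Short segments annotated as bacteriophage lambda portal protein flank the expression cassette; the record does not explain their origin or role.

The payload is a domain-swap chimera of mouse heat shock transcription factors in which the HSF1 DNA-binding domain region (recorded as HSF1 1-399) replaces the corresponding part of HSF2, fused to the remainder of HSF2 (366-1554). The size of the annotated open reading frame suggests that these coordinates are nucleotide positions. The automated annotation labels the whole open reading frame as human HSF2 by homology, whereas the catalogue states a mouse origin and a chimeric composition. Transcription is driven by an EF-1α core promoter followed by a truncated HTLV-1 5' LTR segment, a composite arrangement often used for strong constitutive expression. The protein carries an N-terminal FLAG epitope (annotated as 3xFLAG, although the backbone name implies a single copy), then HaloTag and a TEV protease cleavage site. HaloTag allows covalent labelling with chloroalkane dyes for imaging. Downstream, an EMCV IRES links the chimera to NeoR/KanR on the same transcript, allowing G418 selection of expressing cells. A WPRE fragment and an SV40 polyadenylation signal complete the cassette. The plasmid is intended for expressing HSF2 carrying the HSF1 DNA-binding domain, and the associated study examined how heat shock factors interact with mitotic chromosomes.
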