Addgene plasmid #200205: Halo-H1DBD-H2
Purpose: Expression of HSF2 with HSF1 DBD
Depositing lab: Sheila Teves. Depositing organization: University of British Columbia. Publication: Heat shock transcription factors demonstrate a distinct mode of interaction with mitotic chromosomes. Price RM, Budzynski MA, Shen J, Mitchell JE, Kwan JZJ, Teves SS. Nucleic Acids Res. 2023 Apr 28:gkad304. doi: 10.1093/nar/gkad304. PubMed 37114996.
Backbone
  Vector backbone: TEV-Halo-1X-Flag
  Vector type: Mammalian Expression
Growth in bacteria
  Bacterial resistance: Ampicillin, 100 μg/mL
  Growth temperature: 37°C
  Growth strain: DH5alpha
  Copy number: High Copy
Gene/Insert
  Gene/Insert name: Halo-H1DBD-H2
  Species: M. musculus (mouse)
  Mutation: HSF1 (1-399); HSF2 (366-1554)
  Entrez Gene: Hsf1 (a.k.a. HSTF, HSTF 1, Hsf1alpha, Hsf1beta); Hsf2
  Promoter: EF_1alpha
  Tag / fusion protein: Halo (N terminal on insert)
  Cloning method: Gibson Cloning
Terms and licenses: Academic/Nonprofit Terms; Industry Terms: Not Available to Industry
Depositor comments: Please visit https://www.biorxiv.org/content/10.1101/2022.10.05.511012v1 for bioRxiv preprint.
How to cite: Halo-H1DBD-H2 was a gift from Sheila Teves (Addgene plasmid # 200205 ; http://n2t.net/addgene:200205 ; RRID:Addgene_200205)
